Addgene plasmid #43423: II-TATA
Depositing lab: Chad Cowan & Kiran Musunuru. Depositing organization: Harvard University. Publication: A TALEN Genome-Editing System for Generating Human Stem Cell-Based Disease Models. Ding Q, Lee YK, Schaefer EA, Peters DT, Veres A, Kim K, Kuperwasser N, Motola DL, Meissner TB, Hendriks WT, Trevisan M, Gupta RM, Moisan A, Banks E, Friesen M, Schinzel RT, Xia F, Tang A, Xia Y, Figueroa E, Wann A, Ahfeldt T, Daheron L, Zhang F, Rubin LL, Peng LF, Chung RT, Musunuru K, Cowan CA. Cell Stem Cell. 2012 Dec 12. pii: S1934-5909(12)00645-5. doi: 10.1016/j.stem.2012.11.011. PubMed 23246482.
Backbone
  Vector backbone: pCRII-TOPO
  Backbone manufacturer: Invitrogen
  Backbone size w/o insert (bp): 3973
  Vector type: Bacterial Cloning
Growth in bacteria
  Bacterial resistance: Ampicillin and Kanamycin, 100 & 50 μg/mL
  Growth temperature: 37°C
  Growth strain: Top10
  Copy number: High Copy
Gene/Insert
  Gene/Insert name: II-TATA
  Species: Synthetic
  Insert size (bp): 426
  Cloning method: TOPO Cloning
  Sequencing primers: 5′ T7; 3′ M13-rev
Terms and licenses: Academic/Nonprofit Terms; Industry Terms: Not Available to Industry
How to cite: II-TATA was a gift from Chad Cowan & Kiran Musunuru (Addgene plasmid # 43423 ; http://n2t.net/addgene:43423 ; RRID:Addgene_43423)
