[The description below was written by a language model from this plasmid's Addgene catalogue record.]
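Description:
II-TATA is a bacterial cloning plasmid built on the commercial pCRII-TOPO backbone (about 4.0 kb without insert), carrying a 426 bp synthetic insert introduced by TOPO cloning. It is maintained at high copy in E. coli and is selectable with both ampicillin and kanamycin, reflecting the two resistance markers carried by this backbone. The insert sits between the T7 and M13-reverse priming sites, which are listed for sequence verification from either side. No feature table is provided, so other backbone elements, such as the origin of replication, are not itemised in the record.

The record does not describe the insert beyond its name and synthetic origin. The associated publication concerns a TALEN genome-editing system for generating human stem cell-based disease models. In that context, the name suggests a pre-assembled block of four TALE repeat modules recognising the bases T-A-T-A, with the "II" prefix plausibly marking its position in an ordered assembly scheme. This reading is an inference from the name and paper title, not something stated in the catalogue fields. A 426 bp insert is roughly the size expected for four TALE repeats of about 34 amino acids each, plus flanking sequence.

The plasmid carries no recorded mammalian promoter, tag or reporter, and is classed purely as a cloning vector. It is best understood as a library component that serves as a source of a defined DNA fragment for building larger custom TALEN arrays, not as an expression construct to be delivered to cells directly.
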