>Addgene plasmid #43423 | II-TATA | depositor partial sequence | sequence record 58688 | II-TATA sequence 426 bps
CGTCTCGCTTAACCCCAGAGCAGGTCGTGGCCATTGCCTCGAATGGAGGGGGCAAACAGGCGTTGGAAAC
CGTACAACGATTGCTGCCGGTGCTGTGCCAAGCGCACGGACTCACCCCAGAGCAGGTCGTGGCAATCGCC
TCCAACATTGGCGGGAAACAGGCACTCGAGACTGTCCAGCGCCTGCTTCCCGTGCTGTGCCAAGCGCACG
GCCTCACCCCAGAGCAGGTCGTGGCCATTGCCTCGAATGGAGGGGGCAAACAGGCGTTGGAAACCGTACA
ACGATTGCTGCCGGTGCTGTGCCAAGCGCACGGATTAACCCCAGAGCAGGTCGTGGCAATCGCCTCCAAC
ATTGGCGGGAAACAGGCACTCGAGACTGTCCAGCGCCTGCTTCCCGTGCTGTGCCAAGCGCACGGGCTCA
GAGACG
