>Addgene plasmid #43423 | II-TATA | addgene partial sequence | sequence record 60574 | M13-F20 5'-TGTAAAACGACGGCCAGT-3'
CTATAGGGCGAATTGGGCCCTCTAGATGCATGCTCGAGCGGCCGCCAGTGTGATGGATATCTGCAGAATT
CGCCCTTCTTTCCTGTGCCCACGTCTCTGAGCCCGTGCGCTTGGCACAGCACGGGAAGCAGGCGCTGGAC
AGTCTCGAGTGCCTGTTTCCCGCCAATGTTGGAGGCGATTGCCACGACCTGCTCTGGGGTTAATCCGTGC
GCTTGGCACAGCACCGGCAGCAATCGTTGTACGGTTTCCAACGCCTGTTTGCCCCCTCCATTCGAGGCAA
TGGCCACGACCTGCTCTGGGGTGAGGCCGTGCGCTTGGCACAGCACGGGAAGCAGGCGCTGGACAGTCTC
GAGTGCCTGTTTCCCGCCAATGTTGGAGGCGATTGCCACGACCTGCTCTGGGGTGAGTCCGTGCGCTTGG
CACAGCACCGGCAGCAATCGTTGTACGGTTTCCAACGCCTGTTTGCCCCCTCCATTCGAGGCAATGGCCA
CGACCTGCTCTGGGGTTAAGCGAGACGCGCTAGGACGGCAAGGGCGAATTCCAGCACACTGGCGGCCGTT
ACTAGTGGATCCGAGCTCGGTACCAAGCTTGATGCATAGCTTGAGTATTCTATAGTGTCACCTAAATAGC
TTGGCGTAATCATGGTCATAGCTGTTTCCTGTGTGAAATTGTTATCCGCTCACAATTCCACACAACATAC
GAGCCGGAAGCATAAAGTGTAAAGCCTGGGGTGCCTAATGAGTGAGCTAACTCACATTAATTGCGTTGCG
CTCACTGCCCGCTTTCCAGTCGGGAAACCTGTCGTGCCAGCTGCATTAATGAATCGGCCAACGCGCGGGG
AGAGGCGGTTTGCGTATTGGGCGCTCTTCCGCTTCCTCGCTCACTGACTCGCTGCGCTCGGTCGTTCGGC
TGCGGCGAGCGGTATCAGCTCACTCAAAGGCGGTAATACGGTTATCCACAGAATCAGGGGATAACGCAGG
AA
